Addgene plasmid #65463: HBx
Purpose: expresses HBx in mammalian cells
Depositing lab: Wang-Shick Ryu. Depositing organization: Yonsei University. Publication: Hepatitis B virus X protein is essential for the activation of Wnt/beta-catenin signaling in hepatoma cells. Cha MY, Kim CM, Park YM, Ryu WS. Hepatology. 2004 Jun;39(6):1683-93. 10.1002/hep.20245 PubMed 15185310.
Backbone
  Vector backbone: pCMV
  Total vector size (bp): 6763
  Vector type: Mammalian Expression
  Selectable markers: Neomycin (select with G418)
Growth in bacteria
  Bacterial resistance: Ampicillin, 100 μg/mL
  Growth temperature: 37°C
  Growth strain: DH5alpha
  Copy number: Unknown
Gene/Insert
  Gene/Insert name: HBV X protein (alt name: HBx)
  Species: Hepatitis B virus
  Insert size (bp): 462
  Tag / fusion protein: Flag (C terminal on insert)
Terms and licenses: Academic/Nonprofit Terms; Industry Terms: Not Available to Industry
How to cite: HBx was a gift from Wang-Shick Ryu (Addgene plasmid # 65463 ; http://n2t.net/addgene:65463 ; RRID:Addgene_65463)
