[The description below was written by a language model from this plasmid's Addgene catalogue record and pLannotate feature annotations shown in this document.]
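Description:
HBx is a 6,763 bp mammalian expression plasmid built on a pCMV backbone that drives expression of the hepatitis B virus X protein (HBx) in mammalian cells. The 462 bp X open reading frame, which the annotation matches to an HBV genotype D reference protein, sits immediately downstream of the human cytomegalovirus immediate-early enhancer and promoter. It is followed by a 3xFLAG epitope with an enterokinase cleavage site, giving a C-terminally FLAG-tagged protein that can be detected or immunoprecipitated with anti-FLAG antibodies. Transcripts are terminated by the human growth hormone polyadenylation signal.

A second cassette provides selection in mammalian cells. The SV40 enhancer/early promoter drives the neomycin phosphotransferase gene, allowing G418 selection of stable transfectants, and it ends at an SV40 poly(A) signal. The adjacent ble coding sequence and the str fragment are consistent with the neo region being carried over from the Tn5 resistance operon, although the record lists only neomycin as a selectable marker. In E. coli the plasmid is maintained by a high-copy ColE1/pUC-type origin and selected with ampicillin through the β-lactamase gene. An f1 origin is also present, which permits single-stranded DNA production. The T7 promoter, lac promoter/operator, and short lacZα, lacI, CloDF13 and large T antigen fragments appear to be backbone remnants with no stated role.

The associated study concerns the role of HBx in activating Wnt/β-catenin signalling in hepatoma cells. This fits use of the plasmid for transient or stable HBx overexpression to examine the protein's effects on host signalling and transcription.
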