Features (pLannotate 1.2.2; 22 found; start..end, strand, type, name):
      1..462     +  CDS            X: X_HBVD3 - Experimental evidence at protein level: Swiss-Prot protein existence level 1. Multifunctional protein that plays a role in silencing host antiviral defenses and promoting viral transcription. Does not seem to be essential for HBV infection. May be directly involved in development of cirrhosis and liver cancer (hepatocellular carcinoma). Most of cytosolic activities involve modulation of cytosolic calcium. The effect on apoptosis is controversial depending on the cell types in which the studies have been conducted. May induce apoptosis by localizing in mitochondria and causing loss of
    481..546     +  CDS            3xFLAG: three tandem FLAG® epitope tags, followed by an enterokinase cleavage site
    557..1179    +  polyA_signal   hGH poly(A) signal: human growth hormone polyadenylation signal
   1221..1518    +  promoter       SV40 promoter: SV40 enhancer and early promoter
   1572..2363    +  CDS            neo: KKA2_KLEPN - Also known as kan, nptII. Experimental evidence at protein level: Swiss-Prot protein existence level 1. Resistance to kanamycin, neomycin, paromomycin, ribostamycin, butirosin and gentamicin B. From Klebsiella pneumoniae.
   2387..2764    +  CDS            ble: BLE_KLEPN - Experimental evidence at protein level: Swiss-Prot protein existence level 1. Binding protein with a strong affinity to the bleomycin family of antibiotics. Binds to CL990; an antimitotic-antibiotic compound. From Klebsiella pneumoniae.
   2806..2865    +  CDS            str (fragment): STR_KLEPN - Protein inferred from homology: Swiss-Prot protein existence level 3. The aminoglycoside phosphotransferases achieve inactivation of their antibiotic substrates by phosphorylation. From Klebsiella pneumoniae.
   2888..2911    -  rep_origin     CloDF13 ori (fragment): Plasmids containing the CloDF13 (CDF) origin of replication can be propagated in E. coli cells that contain additional plasmids with compatible origins.
   2912..2995    +  CDS            large T antigen (fragment): large T antigen from SV40 (simian virus 40)
   3018..3152    +  polyA_signal   SV40 poly(A) signal: SV40 polyadenylation signal
   3158..3176    -  promoter       T7 promoter: promoter for bacteriophage T7 RNA polymerase
   3214..3230    -  protein_bind   lac operator: The lac repressor binds to the lac operator to inhibit transcription in E. coli. This inhibition can be relieved by adding lactose or isopropyl-β-D-thiogalactopyranoside (IPTG). lac repressor encoded by lacI
   3238..3268    -  promoter       lac promoter: promoter for the E. coli lac operon
   3283..3304    -  protein_bind   CAP binding site: CAP binding activates transcription in the presence of cAMP. E. coli catabolite activator protein
   3317..3409    -  CDS            lacI (fragment): lac repressor; lacI; The lac repressor binds to the lac operator to inhibit transcription in E. coli. This inhibition can be relieved by adding lactose or isopropyl-β-D-thiogalactopyranoside (IPTG).
   3592..4180    -  rep_origin     ori: high-copy-number ColE1/pMB1/pBR322/pUC origin of replication
   4351..5211    -  CDS            AmpR: β-lactamase; bla; confers resistance to ampicillin, carbenicillin, and related antibiotics
   5212..5316    -  promoter       AmpR promoter: bla
   5343..5771    +  rep_origin     f1 ori (sequence partly withheld): f1 bacteriophage origin of replication; arrow indicates direction of (+) strand synthesis
   5802..5956    -  CDS            lacZα (fragment): LacZα fragment of β-galactosidase; lacZ fragment
   6116..6495    +  enhancer       CMV enhancer: human cytomegalovirus immediate early enhancer
   6497..6696    +  promoter       CMV promoter: human cytomegalovirus (CMV) immediate early promoter
>Addgene plasmid #65463 | HBx | depositor full sequence | sequence record 111012 | HBx sequence 6763 bps
ATGGCTGCTAGGCTGTGCTGCCAACTGGATCCTGCGCGGGACGTCCTTTGTTTACGTCCCGTCGGCGCTG
AATCCTGCGGACGACCCTTCTCGGGGTCGCTTGGGACTCTCTCGTCCCCTTCTCCGTCTGCCGTTCCGAC
CGACCACGGGGCGCACCTCTCTTTACGCGGACTCCCCGTCTGTGCCTTCTCATCTGCCGGACCGTGTGCA
CTTCGCTTCACCTCTGCACGTCGCATGGAGACCACCGTGAACGCCCACCAAATATTGCCCAAGGTCTTAC
ATAAGAGGACTCTTGGACTCTCAGCAATGTCAACGACCGACCTTGAGGCATACTTCAAAGACTGTTTGTT
TAAAGACTGGGAGGAGTTGGGGGAGGAGATTAGGTTAAAGGTCTTTGTACTAGGAGGCTGTAGGCATAAA
TTGGTCTGCGCACCAGCACCATGCAACTTTTTCACCTCTGCCTCTAGAGGATCCCGGGCTGACTACAAAG
ACCATGACGGTGATTATAAAGATCATGACATCGACTACAAGGATGACGATGACAAGTAGTGATCCCGGGT
GGCATCCCTGTGACCCCTCCCCAGTGCCTCTCCTGGCCCTGGAAGTTGCCACTCCAGTGCCCACCAGCCT
TGTCCTAATAAAATTAAGTTGCATCATTTTGTCTGACTAGGTGTCCTTCTATAATATTATGGGGTGGAGG
GGGGTGGTATGGAGCAAGGGGCAAGTTGGGAAGACAACCTGTAGGGCCTGCGGGGTCTATTGGGAACCAA
GCTGGAGTGCAGTGGCACAATCTTGGCTCACTGCAATCTCCGCCTCCTGGGTTCAAGCGATTCTCCTGCC
TCAGCCTCCCGAGTTGTTGGGATTCCAGGCATGCATGACCAGGCTCAGCTAATTTTTGTTTTTTTGGTAG
AGACGGGGTTTCACCATATTGGCCAGGCTGGTCTCCAACTCCTAATCTCAGGTGATCTACCCACCTTGGC
CTCCCAAATTGCTGGGATTACAGGCGTGAACCACTGCTCCCTTCCCTGTCCTTCTGATTTTAAAATAACT
ATACCAGCAGGAGGACGTCCAGACACAGCATAGGCTACCTGGCCATGCCCAACCGGTGGGACATTTGAGT
TGCTTGCTTGGCACTGTCCTCTCATGCGTTGGGTCCACTCAGTAGATGCCTGTTGAATTGGGTACGCGGC
CAGCTTGGCTGTGGAATGTGTGTCAGTTAGGGTGTGGAAAGTCCCCAGGCTCCCCAGCAGGCAGAAGTAT
GCAAAGCATGCATCTCAATTAGTCAGCAACCAGGTGTGGAAAGTCCCCAGGCTCCCCAGCAGGCAGAAGT
ATGCAAAGCATGCATCTCAATTAGTCAGCAACCATAGTCCCGCCCCTAACTCCGCCCATCCCGCCCCTAA
CTCCGCCCAGTTCCGCCCATTCTCCGCCCCATGGCTGACTAATTTTTTTTATTTATGCAGAGGCCGAGGC
CGCCTCGGCCTCTGAGCTATTCCAGAAGTAGTGAGGAGGCTTTTTTGGAGGAATTGATCAGCTTGGGATC
TGATCAAGAGACAGGATGAGGATCGTTTCGCATGATTGAACAAGATGGATTGCACGCAGGTTCTCCGGCC
GCTTGGGTGGAGAGGCTATTCGGCTATGACTGGGCACAACAGACAATCGGCTGCTCTGATGCCGCCGTGT
TCCGGCTGTCAGCGCAGGGGCGCCCGGTTCTTTTTGTCAAGACCGACCTGTCCGGTGCCCTGAATGAACT
GCAGGACGAGGCAGCGCGGCTATCGTGGCTGGCCACGACGGGCGTTCCTTGCGCAGCTGTGCTCGACGTT
GTCACTGAAGCGGGAAGGGACTGGCTGCTATTGGGCGAAGTGCCGGGGCAGGATCTCCTGTCATCTCACC
TTGCTCCTGCCGAGAAAGTATCCATCATGGCTGATGCAATGCGGCGGCTGCATACGCTTGATCCGGCTAC
CTGCCCATTCGACCACCAAGCGAAACATCGCATCGAGCGAGCACGTACTCGGATGGAAGCCGGTCTTGTC
GATCAGGATGATCTGGACGAAGAGCATCAGGGGCTCGCGCCAGCCGAACTGTTCGCCAGGCTCAAGGCGC
GCATGCCCGACGGCGAGGATCTCGTCGTGACCCATGGCGATGCCTGCTTGCCGAATATCATGGTGGAAAA
TGGCCGCTTTTCTGGATTCATCGACTGTGGCCGGCTGGGTGTGGCGGACCGCTATCAGGACATAGCGTTG
GCTACCCGTGATATTGCTGAAGAGCTTGGCGGCGAATGGGCTGACCGCTTCCTCGTGCTTTACGGTATCG
CCGCTCCCGATTCGCAGCGCATCGCCTTCTATCGCCTTCTTGACGAGTTCTTCTGAGCGGGACTCTGGGG
TTCGAAATGACCGACCAAGCGACGCCCAACCTGCCATCACGAGATTTCGATTCCACCGCCGCCTTCTATG
AAAGGTTGGGCTTCGGAATCGTTTTCCGGGACGCCGGCTGGATGATCCTCCAGCGCGGGGATCTCATGCT
GGAGTTCTTCGCCCACCCCGGGCTCGATCCCCTCGCGAGTTGGTTCAGCTGCTGCCTGAGGCTGGACGAC
CTCGCGGAGTTCTACCGGCAGTGCAAATCCGTCGGCATCCAGGAAACCAGCAGCGGCTATCCGCGCATCC
ATGCCCCCGAACTGCAGGAGTGGGGAGGCACGATGGCCGCTTTGGTCGACCCGGACGGGACGCTCCTGCG
CCTGATACAGAACGAATTGCTTGCAGGCATCTCATGAGTGTGTCTTCCCGTTTTCCGCCTGAGGTCACTG
CGTGGATGGAGCGCTGGCGCCTGCTGCGCGACGGCGAGCTGCTCACCACCCACTCGCCAAGCTGGAACCG
TAAAAAGGCCGCGTTGCTGGCGTTTTTCCATAGGCTCCGCCGATCATAATCAGCCATACCACATTTGTAG
AGGTTTTACTTGCTTTAAAAAACCTCCCACACCTCCCCCTGAACCTGAAACATAAAATGAATGCAATTGT
TGTTGTTAACTTGTTTATTGCAGCTTATAATGGTTACAAATAAAGCAATAGCATCACAAATTTCACAAAT
AAAGCATTTTTTTCACTGCATTCTAGTTGTGGTTTGTCCAAACTCATCAATGTATCTTATCATGTCTGGA
TCAATTCCCTATAGTGAGTCGTATTAAATTCGTAATCATGTCATAGCTGTTTCCTGTGTGAAATTGTTAT
CCGCTCACAATTCCACACAACATACGAGCCGGAAGCATAAAGTGTAAAGCCTGGGGTGCCTAATGAGTGA
GCTAACTCACATTAATTGCGTTGCGCTCACTGCCCGCTTTCCAGTCGGGAAACCTGTCGTGCCAGCTGCA
TTAATGAATCGGCCAACGCGCGGGGAGAGGCGGTTTGCGTATTGGGCGCTCTTCCGCTTCCTCGCTCACT
GACTCGCTGCGCTCGGTCGTTCGGCTGCGGCGAGCGGTATCAGCTCACTCAAAGGCGGTAATACGGTTAT
CCACAGAATCAGGGGATAACGCAGGAAAGAACATGTGAGCAAAAGGCCAGCAAAAGGCCAGGAACCGTAA
AAAGGCCGCGTTGCTGGCGTTTTTCCATAGGCTCCGCCCCCCTGACGAGCATCACAAAAATCGACGCTCA
AGTCAGAGGTGGCGAAACCCGACAGGACTATAAAGATACCAGGCGTTTCCCCCTGGAAGCTCCCTCGTGC
GCTCTCCTGTTCCGACCCTGCCGCTTACCGGATACCTGTCCGCCTTTCTCCCTTCGGGAAGCGTGGCGCT
TTCTCATAGCTCACGCTGTAGGTATCTCAGTTCGGTGTAGGTCGTTCGCTCCAAGCTGGGCTGTGTGCAC
GAACCCCCCGTTCAGCCCGACCGCTGCGCCTTATCCGGTAACTATCGTCTTGAGTCCAACCCGGTAAGAC
ACGACTTATCGCCACTGGCAGCAGCCACTGGTAACAGGATTAGCAGAGCGAGGTATGTAGGCGGTGCTAC
AGAGTTCTTGAAGTGGTGGCCTAACTACGGCTACACTAGAAGAACAGTATTTGGTATCTGCGCTCTGCTG
AAGCCAGTTACCTTCGGAAAAAGAGTTGGTAGCTCTTGATCCGGCAAACAAACCACCGCTGGTAGCGGTG
GTTTTTTTGTTTGCAAGCAGCAGATTACGCGCAGAAAAAAAGGATCTCAAGAAGATCCTTTGATCTTTTC
TACGGGGTCTGACGCTCAGTGGAACGAAAACTCACGTTAAGGGATTTTGGTCATGAGATTATCAAAAAGG
ATCTTCACCTAGATCCTTTTAAATTAAAAATGAAGTTTTAAATCAATCTAAAGTATATATGAGTAAACTT
GGTCTGACAGTTACCAATGCTTAATCAGTGAGGCACCTATCTCAGCGATCTGTCTATTTCGTTCATCCAT
AGTTGCCTGACTCCCCGTCGTGTAGATAACTACGATACGGGAGGGCTTACCATCTGGCCCCAGTGCTGCA
ATGATACCGCGAGACCCACGCTCACCGGCTCCAGATTTATCAGCAATAAACCAGCCAGCCGGAAGGGCCG
AGCGCAGAAGTGGTCCTGCAACTTTATCCGCCTCCATCCAGTCTATTAATTGTTGCCGGGAAGCTAGAGT
AAGTAGTTCGCCAGTTAATAGTTTGCGCAACGTTGTTGCCATTGCTACAGGCATCGTGGTGTCACGCTCG
TCGTTTGGTATGGCTTCATTCAGCTCCGGTTCCCAACGATCAAGGCGAGTTACATGATCCCCCATGTTGT
GCAAAAAAGCGGTTAGCTCCTTCGGTCCTCCGATCGTTGTCAGAAGTAAGTTGGCCGCAGTGTTATCACT
CATGGTTATGGCAGCACTGCATAATTCTCTTACTGTCATGCCATCCGTAAGATGCTTTTCTGTGACTGGT
GAGTACTCAACCAAGTCATTCTGAGAATAGTGTATGCGGCGACCGAGTTGCTCTTGCCCGGCGTCAATAC
GGGATAATACCGCGCCACATAGCAGAACTTTAAAAGTGCTCATCATTGGAAAACGTTCTTCGGGGCGAAA
ACTCTCAAGGATCTTACCGCTGTTGAGATCCAGTTCGATGTAACCCACTCGTGCACCCAACTGATCTTCA
GCATCTTTTACTTTCACCAGCGTTTCTGGGTGAGCAAAAACAGGAAGGCAAAATGCCGCAAAAAAGGGAA
TAAGGGCGACACGGAAATGTTGAATACTCATACTCTTCCTTTTTCAATATTATTGAAGCATTTATCAGGG
TTATTGTCTCATGAGCGGATACATATTTGAATGTATTTAGAAAAATAAACAAATAGGGGTTCCGCGCACA
TTTCCCCGAAAAGTGCCACCTG
[124 nt withheld, positions 5343-5466]
C
[91 nt withheld, positions 5468-5558]
A
[49 nt withheld, positions 5560-5608]
CCTTTGACGTTGGAGTCCACGTTCTTT
[37 nt withheld, positions 5636-5672]
ACCCTATCTCGGTCTATTCTTTTGATTTATAAGGGATTTTGCCGATTTCGGCCTATTGGTTAAAAAATGA
GCTGATTTAACAAAAATTTAACGCGAATTTTAACAAAATATTAACGCTTACAATTTCCATTCGCCATTCA
GGCTGCGCAACTGTTGGGAAGGGCGATCGGTGCGGGCCTCTTCGCTATTACGCCAGCTGGCGAAAGGGGG
ATGTGCTGCAAGGCGATTAAGTTGGGTAACGCCAGGGTTTTCCCAGTCACGACGTTGTAAAACGACGGCC
AGTGCCAAGCTGATCTATACATTGAATCAATATTGGCAATTAGCCATATTAGTCATTGGTTATATAGCAT
AAATCAATATTGGCTATTGGCCATTGCATACGTTGTATCTATATCATAATATGTACATTTATATTGGCTC
ATGTCCAATATGACCGCCATGTTGACATTGATTATTGACTAGTTATTAATAGTAATCAATTACGGGGTCA
TTAGTTCATAGCCCATATATGGAGTTCCGCGTTACATAACTTACGGTAAATGGCCCGCCTGGCTGACCGC
CCAACGACCCCCGCCCATTGACGTCAATAATGACGTATGTTCCCATAGTAACGCCAATAGGGACTTTCCA
TTGACGTCAATGGGTGGAGTATTTACGGTAAACTGCCCACTTGGCAGTACATCAAGTGTATCATATGCCA
AGTCCGCCCCCTATTGACGTCAATGACGGTAAATGGCCCGCCTGGCATTATGCCCAGTACATGACCTTAC
GGGACTTTCCTACTTGGCAGTACATCTACGTATTAGTCATCGCTATTACCATGGTGATGCGGTTTTGGCA
GTACACCAATGGGCGTGGATAGCGGTTTGACTCACGGGGATTTCCAAGTCTCCACCCCATTGACGTCAAT
GGGAGTTTGTTTTGGCACCAAAATCAACGGGACTTTCCAAAATGTCGTAATAACCCCGCCCCGTTGACGC
AAATGGGCGGTAGGCGTGTACGGTGGGAGGTCTATATAAGCAGAGCTCGTTTAGTGAACCGTCAGAATTA
AGCTTCTCTGTTGTCCTATCCCGCAAATATACATCGTTTCC
