>Addgene plasmid #65463 | HBx | addgene partial sequence | sequence record 114365 | CMV-F 5'-CGCAAATGGGCGGTAGGCGTG-3'
CTGTTGTCCTATCCCGCAAATATACATCGTTTCCATGGCTGCTAGGCTGTGCTGCCAACTGGATCCTGCG
CGGGACGTCCTTTGTTTACGTCCCGTCGGCGCTGAATCCTGCGGACGACCCTTCTCGGGGTCGCTTGGGA
CTCTCTCGTCCCCTTCTCCGTCTGCCGTTCCGACCGACCACGGGGCGCACCTCTCTTTACGCGGACTCCC
CGTCTGTGCCTTCTCATCTGCCGGACCGTGTGCACTTCGCTTCACCTCTGCACGTCGCATGGAGACCACC
GTGAACGCCCACCAAATATTGCCCAAGGTCTTACATAAGAGGACTCTTGGACTCTCAGCAATGTCAACGA
CCGACCTTGAGGCATACTTCAAAGACTGTTTGTTTAAAGACTGGGAGGAGTTGGGGGAGGAGATTAGGTT
AAAGGTCTTTGTACTAGGAGGCTGTAGGCATAAATTGGTCTGCGCACCAGCACCATGCAACTTTTTCACC
TCTGCCTCTAGAGGATCCCGGGCTGACTACAAAGACCATGACGGTGATTATAAAGATCATGACATCGACT
ACAAGGATGACGATGACAAGTAGTGATCCCGGGTGGCATCCCTGTGACCCCTCCCCAGTGCCTCTCCTGG
CCCTGGAAGTTGCCACTCCAGTGCCCACCAGCCTTGTCCTAATAAAATTAAGTTGCATCATTTTGTCTGA
CTAGGTGTCCTTCTATAATATTATGGGGTGGA
